Addgene plasmid #240730: BCTVΔVS-RT-pDGB3alpha2
Purpose: BCTV vector containing the GUS:NPTII repari template. Lacks the BCTV virion sense ORFs.
Depositing lab: Jose Alonso. Depositing organization: North Carolina State University. Publication: Development of Modular Geminivirus-Based Vectors for High Cargo Expression and Gene Targeting in Plants. Neubauer M, Vollen K, Zhao C, Ascencio-Ibanez JT, Hanley-Bowdoin L, Stepanova AN, Alonso JM. Plant Biotechnol J. 2025 Sep 21. doi: 10.1111/pbi.70320. PubMed 40976866.
Backbone
  Vector backbone: pDGB3alpha2
  Vector type: Plant Expression
Growth in bacteria
  Bacterial resistance: Kanamycin, 50 μg/mL
  Growth temperature: 37°C
  Growth strain: DH5alpha
  Copy number: High Copy
Gene/Insert
  Gene/Insert name: RT
  Species: Beet Curly Top Virus
  Mutation: 2 stop codons inserted in Rep
  Cloning method: Golden Gate
Terms and licenses: Academic/Nonprofit Terms; Industry Terms: Not Available to Industry
How to cite: BCTVΔVS-RT-pDGB3alpha2 was a gift from Jose Alonso (Addgene plasmid # 240730 ; http://n2t.net/addgene:240730 ; RRID:Addgene_240730)
