[The description below was written by a language model from this plasmid's Addgene catalogue record and pLannotate feature annotations shown in this document.]
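Description:
BCTVΔVS-RT-pDGB3alpha2 is a plant binary vector built by Golden Gate assembly in the GoldenBraid-style pDGB3alpha2 backbone. It carries a deconstructed Beet curly top virus (BCTV) geminivirus replicon loaded with a gene-targeting repair template. The backbone has a high-copy ColE1/pUC-type origin with the pBR322 bom region for propagation in E. coli. It also carries the pVS1 replication and stability functions (oriV, RepA, StaA), which maintain the plasmid in Agrobacterium. Bacterial selection is by kanamycin through an aph(3')-Ia gene located outside the T-DNA. Nopaline-type left and right border repeats define the region that is transferred into plant cells.

Between the borders, the annotation shows a partial GUS (uidA) coding fragment followed by a partial nptII fragment and a NOS terminator. This matches the catalogued GUS:NPTII repair template ("RT"). Because both coding sequences are annotated as fragments and no plant promoter is annotated upstream of them, the cassette appears designed as a homology donor rather than a free-standing expression unit, although the record does not describe the target locus. A short T7 promoter also lies nearby.

Downstream, in the opposite orientation, are BCTV complementary-sense genes, with C2 (a silencing suppressor) and C4 (a pathogenesis determinant) detected. The virion-sense ORFs have been removed (ΔVS) to make room for cargo. The record notes two stop codons inserted in Rep, which would be expected to disable the viral replication initiator. This suggests a non-replicating control or a version that depends on Rep supplied in trans, but the record does not say which. Rep itself and the viral intergenic region are not annotated in the feature table. The construct belongs to a modular geminivirus vector set for high cargo expression and gene targeting in plants.
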