Features (pLannotate 1.2.2; 16 found; start..end, strand, type, name):
     13..37      +  misc_feature   RB T-DNA repeat: right border repeat from nopaline C58 T-DNA
    377..778     +  CDS            Y4CG_SINFN (fragment): Protein inferred from homology: Swiss-Prot protein existence level 3. From Sinorhizobium fredii (strain NBRC 101917 / NGR234).
   1338..1967    +  CDS            pVS1 StaA: stability protein from the Pseudomonas plasmid pVS1 (Heeb et al., 2000)
   2396..3469    +  CDS            pVS1 RepA: replication protein from the Pseudomonas plasmid pVS1 (Heeb et al., 2000)
   3535..3729    +  rep_origin     pVS1 oriV: origin of replication for the Pseudomonas plasmid pVS1 (Heeb et al., 2000)
   3932..3971    +  CDS            rop (fragment): Rop protein, which maintains plasmids at low copy number; rop
   4073..4213    +  misc_feature   bom: basis of mobility region from pBR322
   4399..4987    -  rep_origin     ori: high-copy-number ColE1/pMB1/pBR322/pUC origin of replication
   5075..5890    -  CDS            KanR: aminoglycoside phosphotransferase; aph(3')-Ia; confers resistance to kanamycin in bacteria or G418 (Geneticin®) in eukaryotes
   6323..6347    +  misc_feature   LB T-DNA repeat: left border repeat from nopaline C58 T-DNA
   6779..8118    +  CDS            GUS (fragment): β-glucuronidase; uidA (or gusA) from E. coli
   8238..9030    +  CDS            NeoR/KanR (fragment): aminoglycoside phosphotransferase from Tn5; aph(3')-II (or nptII); confers resistance to neomycin, kanamycin, and G418 (Geneticin®)
   9057..9309    +  terminator     NOS terminator: nopaline synthase terminator and poly(A) signal
   9334..9352    -  promoter       T7 promoter: promoter for bacteriophage T7 RNA polymerase
   9563..10081   -  CDS            C2_BCTVC: Experimental evidence at protein level: Swiss-Prot protein existence level 1. Acts as a suppressor of RNA-mediated gene silencing, also known as post-transcriptional gene silencing (PTGS), a mechanism of plant viral defense that limits the accumulation of viral RNAs. Suppresses the host RNA silencing by inhibiting adenosine kinase 2 (ADK2), a kinase involved in a general methylation pathway. Also suppresses the host basal defense by interacting with and inhibiting SNF1 kinase, a key regulator of cell metabolism implicated in innate antiviral defense. Determines pathogenicity. From Beet curly t
  10538..10792   -  CDS            AC4_BCTVC: Experimental evidence at protein level: Swiss-Prot protein existence level 1. Major determinant of pathogenesis that affects the hyperplastic response of the host to viral infection. Mediates the induction of cell division in permissive cells, mainly in phloem. May act as a suppressor of RNA-mediated gene silencing, also known as post- transcriptional gene silencing (PTGS), a mechanism of plant viral defense that limits the accumulation of viral RNAs. From Beet curly top virus (strain California/Logan) (BCTV).
>Addgene plasmid #240730 | BCTVΔVS-RT-pDGB3alpha2 | addgene full sequence | sequence record 499515 | Addgene NGS Result
TGAGACGAAGCTTGACAGGATATATTGGCGGGTAAACCTAAGAGAAAAGAGCGTTTATTAGAATAATCGG
ATATTTAAAAGGGCGTGAAAAGGTTTATCCGTTCGTCCATTTGTATGTGCATGCCAACCACAGGGTTCCC
CTCGGGATCAAAGTACTTTGATCCAACCCCTCCGCTGCTATAGTGCAGTCGGCTTCTGACGTTCAGTGCA
GCCGTCATCTGAAAACGACATGTCGCACAAGTCCTAAGTTACGCGACAGGCTGCCGCCCTGCCCTTTTCC
TGGCGTTTTCTTGTCGCGTGTTTTAGTCGCATAAAGTAGAATACTTGCGACTAGAACCGGAGACATTACG
CCATGAACAAGAGCGCCGCCGCTGGCCTGCTGGGCTATGCCCGCGTCAGCACCGACGACCAGGACTTGAC
CAACCAACGGGCCGAACTGCACGCGGCCGGCTGCACCAAGCTGTTTTCCGAGAAGATCACCGGCACCAGG
CGCGACCGCCCGGAGCTGGCCAGGATGCTTGACCACCTACGCCCTGGCGACGTTGTGACAGTGACCAGGC
TAGACCGCCTGGCCCGCAGCACCCGCGACCTACTGGACATTGCCGAGCGCATCCAGGAGGCCGGCGCGGG
CCTGCGTAGCCTGGCAGAGCCGTGGGCCGACACCACCACGCCGGCCGGCCGCATGGTGTTGACCGTGTTC
GCCGGCATTGCCGAGTTCGAGCGTTCCCTAATCATCGACCGCACCCGGAGCGGGCGCGAGGCCGCCAAGG
CCCGAGGCGTGAAGTTTGGCCCCCGCCCTACCCTCACCCCGGCACAGATCGCGCACGCCCGCGAGCTGAT
CGACCAGGAAGGCCGCACCGTGAAAGAGGCGGCTGCACTGCTTGGCGTGCATCGCTCGACCCTGTACCGC
GCACTTGAGCGCAGCGAGGAAGTGACGCCCACCGAGGCCAGGCGGCGCGGTGCCTTCCGTGAGGACGCAT
TGACCGAGGCCGACGCCCTGGCGGCCGCCGAGAATGAACGCCAAGAGGAACAAGCATGAAACCGCACCAG
GACGGCCAGGACGAACCGTTTTTCATTACCGAAGAGATCGAGGCGGAGATGATCGCGGCCGGGTACGTGT
TCGAGCCGCCCGCGCACCTCTCAACCGTGCGGCTGCATGAAATCCTGGCCGGTTTGTCTGATGCCAAGCT
GGCGGCCTGGCCGGCCAGCTTGGCCGCTGAAGAAACCGAGCGCCGCCGTCTAAAAAGGTGATGTGTATTT
GAGTAAAACAGCTTGCGTCATGCGGTCGCTGCGTATATGATGCGATGAGTAAATAAACAAATACGCAAGG
GGAACGCATGAAGGTTATCGCTGTACTTAACCAGAAAGGCGGGTCAGGCAAGACGACCATCGCAACCCAT
CTAGCCCGCGCCCTGCAACTCGCCGGGGCCGATGTTCTGTTAGTCGATTCCGATCCCCAGGGCAGTGCCC
GCGATTGGGCGGCCGTGCGGGAAGATCAACCGCTAACCGTTGTCGGCATCGACCGCCCGACGATTGACCG
CGACGTGAAGGCCATCGGCCGGCGCGACTTCGTAGTGATCGACGGAGCGCCCCAGGCGGCGGACTTGGCT
GTGTCCGCGATCAAGGCAGCCGACTTCGTGCTGATTCCGGTGCAGCCAAGCCCTTACGACATATGGGCCA
CCGCCGACCTGGTGGAGCTGGTTAAGCAGCGCATTGAGGTCACGGATGGAAGGCTACAAGCGGCCTTTGT
CGTGTCGCGGGCGATCAAAGGCACGCGCATCGGCGGTGAGGTTGCCGAGGCGCTGGCCGGGTACGAGCTG
CCCATTCTTGAGTCCCGTATCACGCAGCGCGTGAGCTACCCAGGCACTGCCGCCGCCGGCACAACCGTTC
TTGAATCAGAACCCGAGGGCGACGCTGCCCGCGAGGTCCAGGCGCTGGCCGCTGAAATTAAATCAAAACT
CATTTGAGTTAATGAGGTAAAGAGAAAATGAGCAAAAGCACAAACACGCTAAGTGCCGGCCGTCCGAGCG
CACGCAGCAGCAAGGCTGCAACGTTGGCCAGCCTGGCAGACACGCCAGCCATGAAGCGGGTCAACTTTCA
GTTGCCGGCGGAGGATCACACCAAGCTGAAGATGTACGCGGTACGCCAAGGCAAGACCATTACCGAGCTG
CTATCTGAATACATCGCGCAGCTACCAGAGTAAATGAGCAAATGAATAAATGAGTAGATGAATTTTAGCG
GCTAAAGGAGGCGGCATGGAAAATCAAGAACAACCAGGCACCGACGCCGTGGAATGCCCCATGTGTGGAG
GAACGGGCGGTTGGCCAGGCGTAAGCGGCTGGGTTGCCTGCCGGCCCTGCAATGGCACTGGAACCCCCAA
GCCCGAGGAATCGGCGTGAGCGGTCGCAAACCATCCGGCCCGGTACAAATCGGCGCGGCGCTGGGTGATG
ACCTGGTGGAGAAGTTGAAGGCCGCGCAGGCCGCCCAGCGGCAACGCATCGAGGCAGAAGCACGCCCCGG
TGAATCGTGGCAAGCGGCCGCTGATCGAATCCGCAAAGAATCCCGGCAACCGCCGGCAGCCGGTGCGCCG
TCGATTAGGAAGCCGCCCAAGGGCGACGAGCAACCAGATTTTTTCGTTCCGATGCTCTATGACGTGGGCA
CCCGCGATAGTCGCAGCATCATGGACGTGGCCGTTTTCCGTCTGTCGAAGCGTGACCGACGAGCTGGCGA
GGTGATCCGCTACGAGCTTCCAGACGGGCACGTAGAGGTTTCCGCAGGGCCGGCCGGCATGGCCAGTGTG
TGGGATTACGACCTGGTACTGATGGCGGTTTCCCATCTAACCGAATCCATGAACCGATACCGGGAAGGGA
AGGGAGACAAGCCCGGCCGCGTGTTCCGTCCACACGTTGCGGACGTACTCAAGTTCTGCCGGCGAGCCGA
TGGCGGAAAGCAGAAAGACGACCTGGTAGAAACCTGCATTCGGTTAAACACCACGCACGTTGCCATGCAG
CGTACGAAGAAGGCCAAGAACGGCCGCCTGGTGACGGTATCCGAGGGTGAAGCCTTGATTAGCCGCTACA
AGATCGTAAAGAGCGAAACCGGGCGGCCGGAGTACATCGAGATCGAGCTAGCTGATTGGATGTACCGCGA
GATCACAGAAGGCAAGAACCCGGACGTGCTGACGGTTCACCCCGATTACTTTTTGATCGATCCCGGCATC
GGCCGTTTTCTCTACCGCCTGGCACGCCGCGCCGCAGGCAAGGCAGAAGCCAGATGGTTGTTCAAGACGA
TCTACGAACGCAGTGGCAGCGCCGGAGAGTTCAAGAAGTTCTGTTTCACCGTGCGCAAGCTGATCGGGTC
AAATGACCTGCCGGAGTACGATTTGAAGGAGGAGGCGGGGCAGGCTGGCCCGATCCTAGTCATGCGCTAC
CGCAACCTGATCGAGGGCGAAGCATCCGCCGGTTCCTAATGTACGGAGCAGATGCTAGGGCAAATTGCCC
TAGCAGGGGAAAAAGGTCGAAAAGGACTCTTTCCTGTGGATAGCACGTACATTGGGAACCCAAAGCCGTA
CATTGGGAACCGGAACCCGTACATTGGGAACCCAAAGCCGTACATTGGGAACCGGTCACACATGTAAGTG
ACTGATATAAAAGAGAAAAAAGGCGATTTTTCCGCCTAAAACTCTTTAAAACTTATTAAAACTCTTAAAA
CCCGCCTGGCCTGTGCATAACTGTCTGGCCAGCGCACAGCCGAAGAGCTGCAAAAAGCGCCTACCCTTCG
GTCGCTGCGCTCCCTACGCCCCGCCGCTTCGCGTCGGCCTATCGCGGCCGCTGGCCGCTCAAAAATGGCT
GGCCTACGGCCAGGCAATCTACCAGGGCGCGGACAAGCCGCGCCGTCGCCACTCGACCGCCGGCGCCCAC
ATCAAGGCACCCTGCCTCGCGCGTTTCGGTGATGACGGTGAAAACCTCTGACACATGCAGCTCCCGGTGA
CGGTCACAGCTTGTCTGTAAGCGGATGCCGGGAGCAGACAAGCCCGTCAGGGCGCGTCAGCGGGTGTTGG
CGGGTGTCGGGGCGCAGCCATGACCCAGTCACGTAGCGATAGCGGAGTGTATACTGGCTTAACTATGCGG
CATCAGAGCAGATTGTACTGAGAGTGCACCATATGCGGTGTGAAATACCGCACAGATGCGTAAGGAGAAA
ATACCGCATCAGGCGCTCTTCCGCTTCCTCGCTCACTGACTCGCTGCGCTCGGTCGTTCGGCTGCGGCGA
GCGGTATCAGCTCACTCAAAGGCGGTAATACGGTTATCCACAGAATCAGGGGATAACGCAGGAAAGAACA
TGTGAGCAAAAGGCCAGCAAAAGGCCAGGAACCGTAAAAAGGCCGCGTTGCTGGCGTTTTTCCATAGGCT
CCGCCCCCCTGACGAGCATCACAAAAATCGACGCTCAAGTCAGAGGTGGCGAAACCCGACAGGACTATAA
AGATACCAGGCGTTTCCCCCTGGAAGCTCCCTCGTGCGCTCTCCTGTTCCGACCCTGCCGCTTACCGGAT
ACCTGTCCGCCTTTCTCCCTTCGGGAAGCGTGGCGCTTTCTCATAGCTCACGCTGTAGGTATCTCAGTTC
GGTGTAGGTCGTTCGCTCCAAGCTGGGCTGTGTGCACGAACCCCCCGTTCAGCCCGACCGCTGCGCCTTA
TCCGGTAACTATCGTCTTGAGTCCAACCCGGTAAGACACGACTTATCGCCACTGGCAGCAGCCACTGGTA
ACAGGATTAGCAGAGCGAGGTATGTAGGCGGTGCTACAGAGTTCTTGAAGTGGTGGCCTAACTACGGCTA
CACTAGAAGGACAGTATTTGGTATCTGCGCTCTGCTGAAGCCAGTTACCTTCGGAAAAAGAGTTGGTAGC
TCTTGATCCGGCAAACAAACCACCGCTGGTAGCGGTGGTTTTTTTGTTTGCAAGCAGCAGATTACGCGCA
GAAAAAAAGGATCTCAAGAAGATCCTTTGATCTTTTCTACGGGGTCTGACGCTCAGTGGAACGAAAACTC
ACGTTAAGGGATTTTGGTCATGCATTCTAGGTGATTAGAAAAACTCATCGAGCATCAAATGAAACTGCAA
TTTATTCATATCAGGATTATCAATACCATATTTTTGAAAAAGCCGTTTCTGTAATGAAGGAGAAAACTCA
CCGAGGCAGTTCCATAGGATGGCAAGATCCTGGTATCGGTCTGCGATTCCGACTCGTCCAACATCAATAC
AACCTATTAATTTCCCCTCGTCAAAAATAAGGTTATCAAGTGAGAAATCACCATGAGTGACGACTGAATC
CGGTGAGAATGGCAAAAGTTTATGCATTTCTTTCCAGACTTGTTCAACAGGCCAGCCATTACGCTCGTCA
TCAAAATCACTCGCATCAACCAAACCGTTATTCATTCGTGATTGCGCCTGAGCGAGTCGAAATACGCGAT
CGCTGTTAAAAGGACAATTACAAACAGGAATCGAATGCAACCGGCGCAGGAACACTGCCAGCGCATCAAC
AATATTTTCACCTGAATCAGGATATTCTTCTAATACCTGGAATGCTGTTTTCCCTGGGATCGCAGTGGTG
AGTAACCATGCATCATCAGGAGTACGGATAAAATGCTTGATGGTCGGAAGAGGCATAAATTCCGTCAGCC
AGTTTAGTCTGACCATCTCATCTGTAACATCATTGGCAACGCTACCTTTGCCATGTTTCAGAAACAACTC
TGGCGCATCGGGCTTCCCATACAATCGGTAGATTGTCGCACCTGATTGCCCGACATTATCGCGAGCCCAT
TTATACCCATATAAATCAGCATCCATGTTGGAATTTAATCGCGGCCTTGAGCAAGACGTTTCCCGTTGAA
TATGGCTCATAACAGAACTTATTATTTCCTTCCTCTTTTCTACAGTATTTAAAGATACCCCAAGAAGCTA
ATTATAACAAGACGAACTCCAATTCACTGTTCCTTGCATTCTAAAACCTTAAATACCAGAAAACAGCTTT
TTCAAAGTTGTTTTCAAAGTTGGCGTATAACATAGTATCGACGGAGCCGATTTTGAAACCGCGGTGATCA
CAGGCAGCAACGCTCTGTCATCGTTACAATCAACATGCTACCCTCCGCGAGATCATCCGTGTTTCAAACC
CGGCAGCTTAGTTGCCGTTCTTCCGAATAGCATCGGTAACATGAGCAAAGTCTGCCGCCTTACAACGGCT
CTCCCGCTGACGCCGTCCCGGACTGATGGGCTGCCTGTATCGAGTGGTGATTTTGTGCCGAGCTGCCGGT
CGGGGAGCTGTTGGCTGGCTGGTGGCAGGATATATTGTGGTGTAAACATAACAAGCTTCGTCTCAGTCAG
GAGCCGTTATAATATTACCGGATGGCCCGAAAAAAATGGGCAACCAATCAAAACGTGACACGTGGAAGGG
TACTGTAGAATGATGTGACGTTTTTGAGCGGGAAACTTCCTGAAGAAGATTCCTTTCAGATAAGATTTGT
TGACTGGTCAATAGAAGGGGACAACTTTATTAAAGTAACTTTACTTTATTAAAAGTAAAGTTAGTGGGCC
CCACAGGAAACTTGCTCAGCAAGTTTTAAGTGGGCCCCACAGGAAACTTGCTCAGCAAGTTTTAACTGGG
CCCCGCAGGAAACTTGCTCAGCAAGTTTTGCATTATGTCGTTTTATATACATTTTTTTTACATGTATATG
TACTTATAACCATGGCGTGCCTGCAGACTAGTATTTAAATTAGGGATAACAGGGTAATAGCAGTCTTACT
TCCATGATTTCTTTAACTATGCCGGAATCCATCGCAGCGTAATGCTCTACACCACGCCGAACACCTGGGT
GGACGATATCACCGTGGTGACGCATGTCGCGCAAGACTGTAACCACGCGTCTGTTGACTGGCAGGTGGTG
GCCAATGGTGATGTCAGCGTTGAACTGCGTGATGCGGATCAACAGGTGGTTGCAACTGGACAAGGCACTA
GCGGGACTTTGCAAGTGGTGAATCCGCACCTCTGGCAACCGGGTGAAGGTTATCTCTATGAACTGTGCGT
CACAGCCAAAAGCCAGACAGAGTGTGATATCTACCCGCTTCGCGTCGGCATCCGGTCAGTGGCAGTGAAG
GGCGAACAGTTCCTGATTAACCACAAACCGTTCTACTTTACTGGCTTTGGTCGTCATGAAGATGCGGACT
TGCGTGGCAAAGGATTCGATAACGTGCTGATGGTGCACGACCACGCATTAATGGACTGGATTGGGGCCAA
CTCCTACCGTACCTCGCATTACCCTTACGCTGAAGAGATGCTCGACTGGGCAGATGAACATGGCATCGTG
GTGATTGATGAAACTGCTGCTGTCGGCTTTAACCTCTCTTTAGGCATTGGTTTCGAAGCGGGCAACAAGC
CGAAAGAACTGTACAGCGAAGAGGCAGTCAACGGGGAAACTCAGCAAGCGCACTTACAGGCGATTAAAGA
GCTGATAGCGCGTGACAAAAACCACCCAAGCGTGGTGATGTGGAGTATTGCCAACGAACCGGATACCCGT
CCGCAAGGTGCACGGGAATATTTCGCGCCACTGGCGGAAGCAACGCGTAAACTCGACCCGACGCGTCCGA
TCACCTGCGTCAATGTAATGTTCTGCGACGCTCACACCGATACCATCAGCGATCTCTTTGATGTGCTGTG
CCTGAACCGTTATTACGGATGGTATGTCCAAAGCGGCGATTTGGAAACGGCAGAGAAGGTACTGGAAAAA
GAACTTCTGGCCTGGCAGGAGAAACTGCATCAGCCGATTATCATCACCGAATACGGCGTGGATACGTTAG
CCGGGCTGCACTCAATGTACACCGACATGTGGAGTGAAGAGTATCAGTGTGCATGGCTGGATATGTATCA
CCGCGTCTTTGATCGCGTCAGCGCCGTCGTCGGTGAACAGGTATGGAATTTCGCCGATTTTGCGACCTCG
CAAGGCATATTGCGCGTTGGCGGTAACAAGAAAGGGATCTTCACTCGCGACCGCAAACCGAAGTCGGCGG
CTTTTCTGCTGCAAAAACGCTGGACTGGCATGAACTTCGGTGAAAAACCGCAGCAGGGAGGCAAACAACG
CAGGGAGGCAAACAATGATATCACAACTCTCCTGACGCGTCATCGTCGGCTACAGCCTCGGGAATTGCTA
CCTAGCTCGAGCAAGATCCAAGGAGATATAACAATGGCTTCCTCCTGGATTGAACAAGATGGATTGCACG
CAGGTTCTCCGGCCGCTTGGGTGGAGAGGCTATTCGGCTATGACTGGGCACAACAGACAATCGGCTGCTC
TGATGCCGCCGTGTTCCGGCTGTCAGCGCAGGGTAGACCGGTTCTTTTTGTCAAGACCGACCTGTCCGGT
GCCCTGAATGAACTGCAAGACGAGGCAGCGCGGCTATCGTGGCTGGCCACGACGGGCGTACCTTGCGCTG
CTGTGCTCGACGTTGTCACTGAAGCGGGAAGGGACTGGCTGCTATTGGGCGAAGTGCCGGGGCAGGATCT
CCTGTCATCTCACCTTGCTCCTGCCGAGAAAGTATCCATCATGGCTGATGCAATGCGGCGGCTGCATACG
CTTGATCCGGCTACCTGCCCATTCGACCACCAAGCGAAACATCGCATCGAGCGAGCACGTACTCGGATGG
AAGCCGGTCTTGTCGATCAGGATGATCTGGACGAAGAGCATCAGGGGCTCGCGCCAGCCGAACTGTTCGC
CAGGCTCAAGGCGAGAATGCCCGACGGCGAGGATCTCGTCGTGACCCATGGCGATGCCTGCTTGCCGAAT
ATCATGGTGGAAAATGGCCGCTTTTCTGGATTCATCGACTGTGGCCGGCTGGGTGTGGCGGACCGCTATC
AGGACATAGCGTTGGCTACCCGTGATATTGCTGAAGAGCTTGGCGGCGAATGGGCTGACCGCTTCCTCGT
GCTTTACGGTATCGCCGCTCCCGATTCGCAGCGCATCGCCTTCTATCGCCTTCTTGACGAGTTCTTCTGA
TAACCGCGGAGAGCTCGAATTTCCCCGATCGTTCAAACATTTGGCAATAAAGTTTCTTAAGATTGAATCC
TGTTGCCGGTCTTGCGATGATTATCATATAATTTCTGTTGAATTACGTTAAGCATGTAATAATTAACATG
TAATGCATGACGTTATTTATGAGATGGGTTTTTATGATTAGAGTCCCGCAATTATACATTTAATACGCGA
TAGAAAACAAAATATAGCGCGCAAACTAGGATAAATTATCGCGCGCGGTGTCATCTATGTTACTAGATCG
TGGGCCCGTCCAGTTCCATTCGCCCTATAGTGAGTCGTATTAAACCTGCATTAATGAATCGGCCAACGCG
CGGGGTAGGGATAACAGGGTAATCCCGGGAGAGGGTATAATATTTATTATTAATAATGAAATTAGTACAA
GTTCATTGCAACACTCTGGTTCTGAATTACACTTGATACAAAATTAAATTCTTCATACAGGACATGATTT
AAACCTCTAATTACATTATTAATACAAATTAAACCTAGATTATCCAAGTATATCTCTAGTCTCTTTTTCA
AGACCTTCAAGAAACGGGGTCCAGTCAATATCCTGTTCGATCCGGTTATCGTTAGCTCTATCCAGCACTT
GTGAAGATTCAACGCTCTCCGGAGGTTGTAGTTGAATCGGATTTGTATCTTCAGTTGATAGATTGGCCCG
TATCTCTCGAACCATAGGAGTTTCATATACAGTGGATTCGGTACACTCTCGAATTCCACGGAATTTGTTG
CCTGATGGAGAGTAATAGGTTCTCCTGTGCGAAAATCCTCTATTACACTCATGGTGTATTGTGAAGTGGC
AGTTACAGGGTAGAGTCACCTTGCGAGGATGCTTCTGCTTGGTTATTAAAGAGCGGACCTTGGAGTTTGC
AGAAGGTTGAATTATGTAATGTCCAGGACTTAAGGGCTTCATTTTCTGGTTTTTCAAGAAATTGTTGGTA
TGAGCTCTCAGGTCCTGGATTGCATAATATAATGCAGGGGATACCACCTTTAATGACACGTGGTTTTCCA
TACTTTAAGTTTGTCTGCCACTCCTTTTGTGCTCCAATAAGGTGCTTCCAGTGTTTCATCTTTAAGTAAG
TGGGATCTACGTCATCAATGACGTTGTATTCCACTTCATCATAATATGTTCTAAGGCTAAAATCTAAATG
CCCTGTGATGTAATTGTGGGCCCCTAAAGATCTAGCCCACATAGTCTTCCCTGTTCTTGAATCACCCTCT
ACTATGATACTATTATATCTTAAAGGCCGCGCAGCGGCATCAACCCCAAAATATGCATCAGCCCATTCTT
GCATTTCCTCAGGAACGTTTGTGAATGAGGACAGAGGAAATAGTGGAGTCCATGGATCAGGTGCCCTCTG
AAATATCTTTTGAGCATTGTTCAAAAGATTGTGATGTTGAAGGAAGTAATCCTTTGGTTGTTCTTCCTTC
AATATTTGAAGTGCTTGTTCAAGAGAAGTTGCGTTTAACGCCTTGGCATATGAGTCGTTAGCTGTCTGTT
GACCTCCTCTAGCACTTCTACCGTCGATCTGGAATTCCCCCCATTCAATTGTGTCTCCGTCCTTGTCGAC
GTAGGACTTGACGTCGGAGCTGGATTTAGCTCCCTGAATGTTCGGATGGAAATGTGCTGACCTGGTTGGG
GATACCAGGTCGAATAATCTGATATTTGTGATCTGAACTTTTCCTTCGAGTTGAAGCAGGACGTGGAGAT
GAGGTTGCCCATCTTCGTGTAGCTCTCTGGCAATTTTAATATATTTTTTATTAGATGAAAGTTGTATTCC
TTGAATTTGCTCAAGAGCTTCTTCTTTTGAAAGAGAACACTGAGGATATGTAAGAAATATGTTTTTTGCT
TGAATACGAAATCTTTTAGTAGGAGGCATTGGACTCCGATGACGTGGCTTAGCATATTAACATATCTATT
GGAGTATTGGAGTACTATATATAGTAGTACAACTCTCATAAGGGCCATCCGTTATAATATTACCGGATGG
CCCGAAAAAAATGGGCAACCAATCAAAACGTGACACGTGGAAGGGTACTGTAGAATGATGTGACGTTTTT
GAGCGGGAAACTTCCTGAAGAAGATTCCTTTCAGATAAGATTTGTTGACTGGTCAATAGAAGGGGACAAC
TTTATTAAAGTAACTTTACTTTATTAAAAGTAAAGTTAGTGGGCCCCACAGGAAACTTGCTCAGCAAGTT
TTAAGTGGGCCCCACAGGAAACTTGCTCAGCAAGTTTTAACTGGGCCCCGCAGGAAACTTGCTCAGCAAG
TTTTGCATTATGTCGTTTTATATACGTTATTTTTACATGTATATCGCT
